Addgene plasmid #242156: pDest_PANCEd_AraC_R2_LDelK
Purpose: Expression Plasmid containing a LacI repressed sd2 AraC R2-LOV POGO-PANCE/RAMPhaGE Linker Library variant cassette
Depositing lab: Dominik Niopek. Depositing organization: Universitaet Heidelberg. Publication: Phage-assisted evolution of allosteric protein switches. Southern NT, von Bachmann A, Hovsepyan A, Griebl M, Wolf B, Lemmen N, Kroell AS, Westermann S, Mathony J, Niopek D. Nat Commun. 2026 Apr 14;17(1):3498. doi: 10.1038/s41467-026-71717-0. PubMed 41980963.
Backbone
  Vector backbone: pDest
  Vector type: Bacterial Expression
Growth in bacteria
  Bacterial resistance: Chloramphenicol, 25 μg/mL
  Growth temperature: 37°C
  Growth strain: DH5alpha
  Copy number: High Copy
Gene/Insert
  Gene/Insert name: AraC R2 S170 LOV LDelK
  Species: Synthetic
  Mutation: AraC: E3K, R146L, A152T, R251L; Left Linker: GS -> L
  Cloning method: Golden Gate
Terms and licenses: Academic/Nonprofit Terms; Industry Terms: Not Available to Industry
Depositor comments: Please visit https://doi.org/10.1101/2025.06.12.659331 for bioRxiv preprint.
How to cite: pDest_PANCEd_AraC_R2_LDelK was a gift from Dominik Niopek (Addgene plasmid # 242156 ; http://n2t.net/addgene:242156 ; RRID:Addgene_242156)
