[The description below was written by a language model from this plasmid's Addgene catalogue record and pLannotate feature annotations shown in this document.]
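Description:
pDest_PANCEd_AraC_R2_LDelK is a bacterial expression plasmid of about 5 kb, built by Golden Gate assembly in the pDest backbone. It is maintained at high copy in E. coli through a ColE1/pUC-type origin and selected with chloramphenicol via a cat promoter-driven chloramphenicol acetyltransferase gene that ends at a lambda t0 terminator. The annotation also picks up short fragments of an RSF origin and a tetracycline resistance gene. These appear to be backbone remnants rather than functional elements.

The payload is a synthetic AraC-LOV fusion, named in the record as AraC R2 S170 LOV LDelK. The name suggests that a light-sensing LOV domain is inserted into the arabinose-responsive transcription factor AraC at around residue S170. This variant carries the AraC substitutions E3K, R146L, A152T and R251L, and its left linker is changed from GS to a single L. The feature table does not annotate AraC itself. It labels a roughly 320 bp segment inside the open reading frame as miniSOG, which is a LOV-derived protein, so this hit most likely corresponds to the inserted LOV domain rather than a separate fluorescent reporter.

Expression comes from a trc promoter with a lac operator, and a lacI gene on the same plasmid under its own promoter supplies the repressor, so the cassette stays repressed until IPTG or lactose is added. The "sd2" in the stated purpose presumably denotes the ribosome binding site, though the record does not define it. The rrnB T1 and T2 terminators follow the coding region. According to the record, the variant came from a POGO-PANCE/RAMPhaGE linker library, as part of work on phage-assisted evolution of allosteric protein switches. The plasmid lets this evolved candidate switch be expressed and characterised individually in E. coli.
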