Features (pLannotate 1.2.2; 15 found; start..end, strand, type, name):
     48..181     +  rep_origin     RSF ori (fragment): Plasmids containing the RSF 1030 origin of replication can be propagated in E. coli cells that contain additional plasmids with compatible origins.
    266..330     -  CDS            TcR (fragment): tetracycline efflux protein; tet; confers resistance to tetracycline
    345..366     -  protein_bind   CAP binding site: CAP binding activates transcription in the presence of cAMP. E. coli catabolite activator protein
    379..1461    -  CDS            lacI: lac repressor; lacI; The lac repressor binds to the lac operator to inhibit transcription in E. coli. This inhibition can be relieved by adding lactose or isopropyl-β-D-thiogalactopyranoside (IPTG).
   1462..1539    -  promoter       lacI promoter: lacI
   1584..1613    +  promoter       trc promoter: strong E. coli promoter; hybrid between the trp and lac UV5 promoters
   1621..1637    +  protein_bind   lac operator: The lac repressor binds to the lac operator to inhibit transcription in E. coli. This inhibition can be relieved by adding lactose or isopropyl-β-D-thiogalactopyranoside (IPTG). lac repressor encoded by lacI
   2196..2513    +  CDS            miniSOG: miniSOG is a basic (constitutively fluorescent) cyan fluorescent protein published in 2011, derived from Arabidopsis thaliana. It requires the cofactor flavin for fluorescence.
   3067..3182    +  ncRNA          5S rRNA: Accession: RF00001 - 5S ribosomal RNA
   3186..3272    +  terminator     rrnB T1 terminator: Escherichia coli rrnB; transcription terminator T1 from the E. coli rrnB gene
   3364..3391    +  terminator     rrnB T2 terminator: transcription terminator T2 from the E. coli rrnB gene
   3411..3505    -  terminator     lambda t0 terminator: transcription terminator from phage lambda
   3526..4185    -  CDS            CmR: chloramphenicol acetyltransferase; cat; confers resistance to chloramphenicol
   4186..4288    -  promoter       cat promoter: promoter of the E. coli cat gene encoding chloramphenicol acetyltransferase
   4378..4966    +  rep_origin     ori: high-copy-number ColE1/pMB1/pBR322/pUC origin of replication
>Addgene plasmid #242156 | pDest_PANCEd_AraC_R2_LDelK | addgene full sequence | sequence record 486033 | Addgene NGS Result
AACGCCAGCAACGCGGCCTTTTTACGGTTCCTGGCCTTTTGCTGGCCTTTTGCTCACATGTTCTTTCCTG
CGTTATCCCCTGATTCTGTGGATAACCGTATTACCGCCTTTGAGTGAGCTGATACCGCTCGCCGCAGCCG
AACGACCGAGCGCAGCGAGTCAGTGAGCGAGGAAGCGGAAGAGCGCCACGGTGATTCATTCTGCTAACCA
GTAAGGCAACCCCGCCAGCCTAGCCGGGTCCTCAACGACAGGAGCACGATCATGCTAGTCATGCCCCGCG
CCCACCGGAAGGAGCTGACTGGGTTGAAGGCTCTCAAGGGCATCGGTCGAGATCCCGGTGCCTAATGAGT
GAGCTAACTTACATTAATTGCGTTGCGCTCACTGCCCGCTTTCCAGTCGGGAAACCTGTCGTGCCAGCTG
CATTAATGAATCGGCCAACGCGCGGGGAGAGGCGGTTTGCGTATTGGGCGCCAGGGTGGTTTTTCTTTTC
ACCAGTGACACGGGCAACAGCTGATTGCCCTTCACCGCCTGGCCCTGAGAGAGTTGCAGCAAGCGGTCCA
CGCTGGTTTGCCCCAGCAGGCGAAAATCCTGTTTGATGGTGGTTAACGGCGGGATATAACATGAGCTGTC
TTCGGTATCGTCGTATCCCACTACCGAGATATCCGCACCAACGCGCAGCCCGGACTCGGTAATGGCGCGC
ATTGCGCCCAGCGCCATCTGATCGTTGGCAACCAGCATCGCAGTGGGAACGATACCCTCATTCAGCATTT
GCATGGTTTGTTGAAAACCGGACATGGCACTCCAGTCGCCTTCCCGTTCCGCTATCGGCTGAATTTGATT
GCGAGTGAGATATTTATGCCAGCCAGCCAGACGCAGACGCGCCGAGACAGAACTTAATGGGCCCGCTAAC
AGCGCGATTTGCTGGTGACCCAATGCGACCAGATGCTCCACGCCCAGTCGCGTACCGTCTTCATGGGAGA
AAATAATACTGTTGATGGGTGTCTGGTCAGAGACATCAAGAAATAACGCCGGAACATTAGTGCAGGCAGC
TTCCACAGCAATGGCATCCTGGTCATCCAGCGGATAGTTAATGATCAGCCCACTGACGCGTTGCGCGAGA
AGATTGTGCACCGCCGCTTTACAGGCTTCGACGCCGCTTCGTTCTACCATCGACACCACCACGCTGGCAC
CCAGTTGATCGGCGCGAGATTTAATCGCCGCGACAATTTGCGACGGCGCGTGCAGGGCCAGACTGGAGGT
GGCAACGCCAATCAGCAACGACTGTTTGCCCGCCAGTTGTTGTGCCACGCGGTTGGGAATGTAATTCAGC
TCCGCCATCGCCGCTTCCACTTTTTCCCGCGTTTTCGCAGAAACGTGGCTGGCCTGGTTCACCACGCGGG
AAACGGTCTGATAAGAGACACCGGCATACTCTGCGACATCGTATAACGTTACTGGTTTCACATTCACCAC
CCTGAATTGACTCTCTTCCGGGCGCTATCATGCCATACCGCGAAAGGTTTTGCGCCATTCGATGGTGTCC
GGGATCTCGACGCTCTCCCTTATGCGACTCCGATCCCGCAAATTTGACAATTAATCATCCGGCTCGTATA
ATGTGTGGAATTGTGAGCGGATAACAATTGGAGTAAAAAAAAAGGAAAATGTCCGCGAAAGCGCAGAACG
ATCCGCTGCTGCCGGGCTATAGCTTTAACGCACATCTGGTGGCGGGCCTGACCCCGATTGAAGCGAACGG
CTATCTGGATTTTTTTATTGATCGCCCGCTGGGCATGAAAGGCTATATTCTGAACCTGACCATTCGCGGC
CAGGGCGTGGTGAAAAACCAGGGCCGCGAATTTGTGTGCCGCCCGGGCGATATTCTGCTGTTTCCGCCGG
GCGAAATTCATCATTATGGCCGCCATCCGGAAGCGCGAGAATGGTATCATCAGTGGGTGTATTTTCGCCC
GCGCGCGTATTGGCATGAATGGCTGAACTGGCCGAGCATTTTTGCGAACACCGGCTTTTTTCGCCCGGAT
GAAGCGCATCAGCCGCATTTTAGCGATCTGTTTGGCCAGATTATTAACGCGGGCCAGGGCGAAGGCCTCT
ATAGCGAACTGCTGACAATTAACCTGCTGGAACAGCTGCTGCTGCGCCGCATGGAAGCGATTAACGAAAG
CAAATTAGCCACAACGCTGGAACGCATTGAAAAGAATTTCGTAATCACAGACCCGCGCCTTCCCGACAAT
CCAATTATTTTTGCGTCCGATAGCTTCCTGCAATTAACCGAATACAGCCGCGAAGAAATTCTGGGTCGTA
ATTGTCGCTTCCTTCAGGGGCCAGAGACTGACCGTGCTACGGTACGCAAAATCCGCGACGCAATCGACAA
TCAAACGGAAGTCACGGTTCAGTTGATTAACTATACGAAGAGCGGAAAAAAATTCTGGAATTTATTTCAC
TTGCAGCCTATGCGTGACCAGAAGGGCGATGTCCAGTATTTCATTGGCGTTCAGCTTGATGGTACCGAGC
ATGTTCGCGATGCTGCGGAGCGTGAAGGTGTAATGTTAATTAAAAAGACTGCTGAAAACATTGATGAGGC
GGCCAAAGGGAGCCTGCATCCGCCGATGGATAACCGCGTGCGCGAAGCGTGCCAGTATATTAGCGATCAT
CTGGCGGATAGCAACTTTGATATTGCGAGCGTGGCGCAGCATGTGTGCCTGAGCCCTAGCCGCCTGAGCC
ATCTGTTTCGCCAGCAGCTGGGCATTAGCGTGCTGAGCTGGCGCGAAGATCAGCGCATTAGCCAGGCGAA
ACTGCTGCTGAGCACCACCCGCATGCCGATTGCGACCGTGGGCCTCAACGTGGGCTTTGATGATCAGCTG
TATTTTAGCCGCGTGTTTAAAAAATGCACCGGCGCGAGCCCGAGCGAATTTCGCGCGGGCTGCGAAGAAA
AAGTGAACGATGTGGCGGTGAAACTGAGCGGGTAAGGCTAATGGAGATTTTCAACATGGGCGAGAAGATT
TTCAGCCTGATACAGATTAAATCAGAACGCAGAAGCGGTCTGATAAAACAGAATTTGCCTGGCGGCAGTA
GCGCGGTGGTCCCACCTGACCCCATGCCGAACTCAGAAGTGAAACGCCGTAGCGCCGATGGTAGTGTGGG
GTATCCCCATGCGAGAGTAGGGAACTGCCAGGCATCAAATAAAACGAAAGGCTCAGTCGAAAGACTGGGC
CTTTCGTTTTATCTGTTGTTTGTCGGTGAACGCTCTCCTGAGTAGGACAAATCCGCCGGGAGCGGATTTG
AACGTTGCGAAGCAACGGCCCGGAGGGTGGCGGGCAGGACGCCCGCCATAAACTGCCAGGCATCAAATTA
AGCAGAAGGCCATCCTGACGGATGGCCTTTTCTGAAAGGAGGAACTATATATTCTCACCAATAAAAAACG
CCCGGCGGCAACCGAGCGTTCTGAACAAATCCAGATGGAGTTCTGAGGTCATTACTGGATCTATCAACAG
GAGTCCAAGCGAGCTCGATATCAAATTACGCCCCGCCCTGCCACTCATCGCAGTACTGTTGTAATTCATT
AAGCATTCTGCCGACATGGAAGCCATCACAAACGGCATGATGAACCTGAATCGCCAGCGGCATCAGCACC
TTGTCGCCTTGCGTATAATATTTGCCCATGGTGAAAACGGGGGCGAAGAAGTTGTCCATATTGGCCACGT
TTAAATCAAAACTGGTGAAACTCACCCAGGGATTGGCTGAAACGAAAAACATATTCTCAATAAACCCTTT
AGGGAAATAGGCCAGGTTTTCACCGTAACACGCCACATCTTGCGAATATATGTGTAGAAACTGCCGGAAA
TCGTCGTGGTATTCACTCAAGAGCGATGAAAACGTTTCAGTTTGCTCATGGAAAACGGTGTAACAAGGGT
GAACACTATCCCATATCACCAGCTCACCGTCTTTCATTGCCATACGAAATTCCGGATGAGCATTCATCAG
GCGGGCAAGAATGTGAATAAAGGCCGGATAAAACTTGTGCTTATTTTTCTTTACGGTCTTTAAAAAGGCC
GTAATATCCAGCTGAACGGTCTGGTTATAGGTACATTGAGCAACTGACTGAAATGCCTCAAAATGTTCTT
TACGATGCCATTGGGATATATCAACGGTGGTATATCCAGTGATTTTTTTCTCCATTTTAGCTTCCTTAGC
TCCTGAAAATCTCGATAACTAAAAAAATACGCCCGGTAGTGATCTTATTTCATTATGGTGAAAGTTGGAA
CCTCTTACGTGCCGATCAACAGTTTTATTGTTCATGACCAAAATCCCTTAACGTGAGTTTTCGTTCCACT
GAGCGTCAGACCCCGTAGAAAAGATCAAAGGATCTTCTTGAGATCCTTTTTTTCTGCGCGTAATCTGCTG
CTTGCAAACAAAAAAACCACCGCTACCAGCGGTGGTTTGTTTGCCGGATCAAGAGCTACCAACTCTTTTT
CCGAAGGTAACTGGCTTCAGCAGAGCGCAGATACCAAATACTGTCCTTCTAGTGTAGCCGTAGTTAGGCC
ACCACTTCAAGAACTCTGTAGCACCGCCTACATACCTCGCTCTGCTAATCCTGTTACCAGTGGCTGCTGC
CAGTGGCGATAAGTCGTGTCTTACCGGGTTGGACTCAAGACGATAGTTACCGGATAAGGCGCAGCGGTCG
GGCTGAACGGGGGGTTCGTGCACACAGCCCAGCTTGGAGCGAACGACCTACACCGAACTGAGATACCTAC
AGCGTGAGCTATGAGAAAGCGCCACGCTTCCCGAAGGGAGAAAGGCGGACAGGTATCCGGTAAGCGGCAG
GGTCGGAACAGGAGAGCGCACGAGGGAGCTTCCAGGGGGAAACGCCTGGTATCTTTATAGTCCTGTCGGG
TTTCGCCACCTCTGACTTGAGCGTCGATTTTTGTGATGCTCGTCAGGGGGGCGGAGCCTATGGAAA
